>Addgene plasmid #176878 | pMOD_A5803 | addgene full sequence | sequence record 348314 | Addgene NGS Result
GCCTTGACGGCAAAATCCCTTAACGTGAGTTTTCGTTCCACTGAGCGTCAGACCCCGTAGAAAAGATCAA
AGGATCTTCTTGAGATCCTTTTTTTCTGCGCGTAATCTGCTGCTTGCAAACAAAAAAACCACCGCTACCA
GCGGTGGTTTGTTTGCCGGATCAAGAGCTACTAACTCTTTTTCCGAAGGTAACTGGCTTCAGCAGAGCGC
AGATACCAAATACTGTTCTTCTAGTGTAGCCGTAGTTAGGCCACCACTTCAAGAACTCTGTAGCACCGCC
TACATACCTCGCTCTGCTAATCCTGTTACCAGTGGCTGCTGCCAGTGGCGATAAGTCGTGTCTTACCGGG
TTGGACTCAAGACGATAGTTACCGGATAAGGCGCAGCGGTCGGGCTGAACGGGGGGTTCGTGCTCACAGC
CCAGCTTGGAGCGAACGACCTACACCGAACTGAGATACCTACAGCGTGAGCTATGAGAAAGCGCCACGCT
TCCCGAAGGGAGAAAGGCGGACAGGTATCCGGTAAGCGGCAGGGTCGGAACAGGAGAGCGCACGAGGGAG
CTTCCAGGGGGAAACGCCTGGTATCTTTATAGTCCTGTCGGGTTTCGCCACCTCTGACTTGAGCGTCGAT
TTTTGTGATGCTCGTCAGGGGGGCGGAGCCTATGGAAAAACGCCAGCAACGCGGCCTTTTTACGGTTCCT
GGCCTTTTGCTGGCCTTTTGCTCACATGTTCTTTCCTGCGTTATCCCCTGATTCTGTGGATAACCGTATT
ACCGCCTTTGAGTGAGCTGATACCGCTCGCCGCAGCCGAACGACCGAGCGCAGCGAGTCAGTGAGCGAGG
AAGCGGAAGAGCGCCCACCTGCTCATGATCGGCGCGCCTGGCAGACATACTGTCCCACAAATGAAGATGG
AATCTGTAAAAGAAAACGCGTGAAATAATGCGTCTGACAAAGGTTAGGTCGGCTGCCTTTAATCAATACC
AAAGTGGTCCCTACCACGATGGAAAAACTGTGCAGTCGGTTTGGCTTTTTCTGACGAACAAATAAGATTC
GTGGCCGACAGGTGGGGGTCCACCATGTGAAGGCATCTTCAGACTCCAATAATGGAGCAATGACGTAAGG
GCTTACGAAATAAGTAAGGGTAGTTTGGGAAATGTCCACTCACCCGTCAGTCTATAAATACTTAGCCCCT
CCCTCATTGTTAAGGGAGCAAAATCTCAGAGAGATAGTCCTAGAGAGAGAAAGAGAGCAAGTAGCCTAGA
AGTAGTCAAGGCGGCGAAGTATTCAGGCACGTGGCCAGGAAGAAGAAAAGCCAAGACGACGAAAACAGGT
AAGAGCTAAGCTTCCTGCAGGATGGAAGACGCCAAAAACATAAAGAAAGGCCCGGCGCCATTCTATCCGC
TGGAAGATGGAACCGCTGGAGAGCAACTGCATAAGGCTATGAAGAGATACGCCCTGGTTCCTGGAACAAT
TGCTTTTACAGATGCACATATCGAGGTGGACATCACTTACGCTGAGTACTTCGAAATGTCCGTTCGGTTG
GCAGAAGCTATGAAACGATATGGGCTGAATACAAATCACAGAATCGTCGTATGCAGTGAAAACTCTCTTC
AATTCTTTATGCCGGTGTTGGGCGCGTTATTTATCGGAGTTGCAGTTGCGCCCGCGAACGACATTTATAA
TGAACGTGAATTGCTCAACAGTATGGGCATTTCGCAGCCTACCGTGGTGTTCGTTTCCAAAAAGGGGTTG
CAAAAAATTTTGAACGTGCAAAAAAAGCTCCCAATCATCCAAAAAATTATTATCATGGATTCTAAAACGG
ATTACCAGGGATTTCAGTCGATGTACACGTTCGTCACATCTCATCTACCTCCCGGTTTTAATGAATACGA
TTTTGTGCCAGAGTCCTTCGATAGGGACAAGACAATTGCACTGATCATGAACTCCTCTGGATCTACTGGT
CTGCCTAAAGGTGTCGCTCTGCCTCATAGAACTGCCTGCGTGAGATTCTCGCATGCCAGAGATCCTATTT
TTGGCAATCAAATCATTCCGGATACTGCGATTTTAAGTGTTGTTCCATTCCATCACGGTTTTGGAATGTT
TACTACACTCGGATATTTGATATGTGGATTTCGAGTCGTCTTAATGTATAGATTTGAAGAAGAGCTGTTT
CTGAGGAGCCTTCAGGATTACAAGATTCAAAGTGCGCTGCTGGTGCCAACCCTATTCTCCTTCTTCGCCA
AAAGCACTCTGATTGACAAATACGATTTATCTAATTTACACGAAATTGCTTCTGGTGGCGCTCCCCTCTC
TAAGGAAGTCGGGGAAGCGGTTGCCAAGAGGTTCCATCTGCCAGGTATCAGGCAAGGATATGGGCTCACT
GAGACTACATCAGCTATTCTGATTACACCCGAGGGGGATGATAAACCGGGCGCGGTCGGTAAAGTTGTTC
CATTTTTTGAAGCGAAGGTTGTGGATCTGGATACCGGGAAAACGCTGGGCGTTAATCAAAGAGGCGAACT
GTGTGTGAGAGGTCCTATGATTATGTCCGGTTATGTAAACAATCCGGAAGCGACCAACGCCTTGATTGAC
AAGGATGGATGGCTACATTCTGGAGACATAGCTTACTGGGACGAAGACGAACACTTCTTCATCGTTGACC
GCCTGAAGTCTCTGATTAAGTACAAAGGCTATCAGGTGGCTCCCGCTGAATTGGAATCCATCTTGCTCCA
ACACCCCAACATCTTCGACGCTGGTGTCGCAGGTCTTCCCGACGATGACGCCGGTGAACTTCCCGCCGCC
GTTGTTGTTTTGGAGCACGGAAAGACGATGACGGAAAAAGAGATCGTGGATTACGTCGCCAGTCAAGTAA
CAACCGCGAAAAAGTTGCGCGGAGGAGTTGTGTTTGTGGACGAAGTACCGAAAGGTCTTACCGGAAAACT
CGACGCAAGAAAAATCAGAGAGATCCTCATAAAGGCCAAGAAGGGCGGAAAGATCGCCGTGTGACGTCGA
CGATATGAAGATGAAGATGAAATATTTGGTGTGTCAAATAAAAAGCTTGTGTGCTTAAGTTTGTGTTTTT
TTCTTGGCTTGTTGTGTTATGAATTTGTGGCTTTTTCTAATATTAAATGAATGTAAGATCACATTATAAT
GAATAAACAAATGTTTCTATAATCCATTGTGAATGTTTTGTTGGATCTCTTCTGCAGCATATAACTACTG
TATGTGCTATGGTATGGACTATGGAATATGATTAAAGATAAGCCAGAGCTCTGGTGACGGACGTGGGCAG
GTGTGATGAAAAGCCTTAGGGTCAGGTGGCACTTTTCGGGGAAATGTGCGATGAACCCCTATTTGTTTAT
TTTTCTAAATACATTCAAATATGTATCCGCTAATGAGACAATAACCCTGATAAATGCTTCAATTATATTG
AAAAAGGAAGAGTATGAGTATCCAACATTTCCGTGTCGCCCTTATTCCCTTTTTTGCGGCCTTCTGCCTT
CCTGTTTTTGCTCACCCAGAAACGCTGGTGAAAGTAAAAGATGCTGAAGATCAGTTGGGTGCCCGAGTGG
GTTACATTGAACTGGATCTCAACAGCGGCAAAATCTTAGAGAGTTTTCGCCCCGAAGAACGCTTCCCAAT
GATGAGCACTTTCAAAGTTCTGCTATGTGGCGCGGTGTTATCCCGTATTGATGCTGGGCAAGAGCAACTC
GGTCGCCGCATACACTATTCTCAGAATGACTTGGTTGAGTATTCACCAGTCACAGAAAAGCATCTTACGG
ATGGCATGACAGTAAGAGAATTATGTAGTGCTGCCATAACCATGAGTGATAACACTGCGGCCAACTTACT
TCTGACAACGATTGGAGGACCGAAGGAGCTAACCGCTTTTTTGCACAACATGGGGGATCATGTAACTCGC
CTTGATCGTTGGGAACCGGAGCTGAATGAAGCCATACCAAACGACGAGCGTGACACCACGATGCCTGTAG
CAATGGCAACAACTCTCCGCAAACTATTAACTGGCGAACTACTTACTCTTGCTTCACGCCAGCAACTCAT
TGACTGGATGGAGGCGGACAAAGTTGCAGGACCACTTCTGCGCTCGGCACTTCCGGCTGGCTGGTTTATT
GCTGATAAATCTGGAGCCGGTGAGCGTGGGTCTCGCGGTATCATTGCAGCACTGGGGCCAGATGGTAAGC
CCTCCCGTATCGTAGTTATCTACACGACGGGGAGTCAGGCAACTATGGATGAACGAAATAGACAGATCGC
TGAGATAGGTGCCTCACTGATTAAGCATTGGTAACTGTCAGACGAAGGGAAATAAATAGTAGCCCGCCTG
ATGTGCGGGCTTTTTTTTGGTGGTGGTTACCAGTGTCGCTTAGCTACCGTAGGTCCTCTTAGGCGGTCCG
ATTAGCGACATAGTCATCAAT
Features (pLannotate 1.2.2; 5 found; start..end, strand, type, name):
     80..668     +  rep_origin     ori: high-copy-number ColE1/pMB1/pBR322/pUC origin of replication
   1352..3002    +  CDS            luciferase (fragment): firefly luciferase; luc+; enhanced luc+ version of the luciferase gene
   3014..3262    +  terminator     HSP terminator: efficient transcription terminator from the Arabidopsis thaliana heat shock protein 18.2 gene (Nagaya et al., 2010)
   3343..3443    +  promoter       AmpR promoter: bla
   3444..4304    +  CDS            AmpR: β-lactamase; bla; confers resistance to ampicillin, carbenicillin, and related antibiotics
