[The description below was written by a language model from this plasmid's Addgene catalogue record and pLannotate feature annotations shown in this document.]
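Description:
pMOD_A5803 is a small (about 4.4 kb), high-copy bacterial plasmid carrying a plant expression cassette for firefly luciferase. It is built on the pMOD_A4800EC backbone and is catalogued as a luciferase vector. It replicates in E. coli from a ColE1/pUC-type origin and is selected with ampicillin through a β-lactamase gene driven by its native bla promoter. The depositor notes that it is MoClo compatible, which means the cassette is intended as a module for Golden Gate-style assembly into larger multigene constructs. No T-DNA borders or plant selectable marker appear in the annotated features. The plasmid therefore looks like a module or donor vector rather than a stand-alone binary vector, though the record does not say so explicitly.

The insert is named CmYLCV:Luc+:HSP. The annotated coding sequence is luc+, the enhanced version of the firefly luciferase gene, which the automated annotation flags as a fragment although it spans roughly the full coding length. It is followed directly by the terminator from the Arabidopsis thaliana heat shock protein 18.2 gene, an efficient plant transcription terminator, which probably accounts for the A. thaliana species entry. The CmYLCV promoter named in the insert is a strong constitutive promoter from Cestrum yellow leaf curling virus. The feature table does not annotate it, but it presumably sits in the unannotated region upstream of luc+.

The stated purpose is high constitutive expression of firefly luciferase in plants. The associated publication covers direct delivery and Fast-TrACC Agrobacterium co-culture transformation of Nicotiana benthamiana, where a luminescent reporter of this kind would serve to track delivery and expression.
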