Addgene plasmid #176878: pMOD_A5803
Purpose: High constitutive expression of Firefly Luciferase in plants
Depositing lab: Daniel Voytas. Depositing organization: University of Minnesota. Publication: Direct delivery and fast-treated Agrobacterium co-culture (Fast-TrACC) plant transformation methods for Nicotiana benthamiana. Cody JP, Maher MF, Nasti RA, Starker CG, Chamness JC, Voytas DF. Nat Protoc. 2022 Oct 17. pii: 10.1038/s41596-022-00749-9. doi: 10.1038/s41596-022-00749-9. PubMed 36253612.
Backbone
  Vector backbone: pMOD_A4800EC
  Vector type: Luciferase
Growth in bacteria
  Bacterial resistance: Ampicillin, 100 μg/mL
  Growth temperature: 37°C
  Growth strain: DH5alpha
  Copy number: High Copy
Gene/Insert
  Gene/Insert name: CmYLCV:Luc+:HSP
  Species: A. thaliana (mustard weed)
  Cloning method: Restriction Enzyme; 5′ cloning site Unknown (unknown if destroyed); 3′ cloning site Unknown (unknown if destroyed)
Terms and licenses: Academic/Nonprofit Terms; Industry Terms: Not Available to Industry
Depositor comments: MoClo compatible
How to cite: pMOD_A5803 was a gift from Daniel Voytas (Addgene plasmid # 176878 ; http://n2t.net/addgene:176878 ; RRID:Addgene_176878)
